>Addgene plasmid #42386 | ADSS2A | depositor partial sequence | sequence record 57219 | ADSS2A sequence 1408 bps
CATATGCACCATCATCATCATCATTCTTCTGGTGTAGATCTGGGTACCGAGAACCTGTACTTCCAATCCA
TGCCCAGGGCGCGGCCCGGAGGAAACCGGGTGACGGTGGTGCTCGGTGCGCAGTGGGGCGACGAAGGCAA
AGGGAAGGTGGTGGACCTGCTGGCGCAGGACGCCGACATCGTGTGCCGCTGCCAGGGAGGAAATAATGCT
GGCCATACAGTTGTTGTGGATTCTGTGGAATATGATTTTCATCTCTTACCCAGTGGAATAATTAATCCAA
ATGTCACTGCATTCATTGGAAATGGTGTGGTAATTCATCTACCTGGATTGTTTGAAGAAGCAGAGAAAAA
TGTTCAAAAAGGAAAAGGACTAGAAGGCTGGGAAAAAAGGCTTATTATATCTGACAGAGCTCATATTGTA
TTTGATTTTCATCAAGCAGCTGATGGTATCCAGGAACAACAGAGACAAGAACAAGCAGGAAAAAATTTGG
GTACAACAAAAAAGGGCATTGGCCCAGTTTATTCGTCCAAAGCTGCTCGGAGTGGACTCAGGATGTGCGA
CCTTGTTTCTGACTTTGATGGCTTCTCTGAGAGGTTTAAAGTTCTAGCTAACCAATACAAATCTATATAC
CCCACTTTGGAAATAGACATTGAAGGTGAATTACAAAAACTCAAGGGTTATATGGAAAAGATTAAACCAA
TGGTGAGAGATGGAGTTTATTTTCTATATGAGGCCCTACATGGACCACCAAAGAAAATCTTGGTAGAAGG
TGCAAATGCAGCACTATTAGATATTGATTTTGGGACTTACCCTTTTGTAACCTCTTCAAATTGTACTGTT
GGAGGTGTTTGTACTGGTTTGGGTATGCCACCTCAAAATGTTGGAGAAGTGTATGGAGTTGTGAAAGCTT
ATACAACTAGAGTTGGTATTGGTGCCTTTCCTACAGAGCAAGACAATGAAATTGGAGAATTATTACAAAC
AAGGGGTAGAGAGTTTGGTGTAACTACTGGAAGGAAAAGAAGATGTGGCTGGTTGGACCTCGTTTTGCTC
AAATATGCTCATATGATCAATGGATTTACTGCGTTGGCACTTACCAAGTTGGATATTTTGGACATGTTTA
CGGAAATCAAAGTTGGAGTTGCTTACAAGTTAGATGGTGAAATCATACCTCATATCCCAGCAAACCAAGA
AGTCTTAAATAAAGTTGAAGTTCAATATAAGACTCTCCCAGGATGGAACACAGACATATCAAATGCAAGG
GCGTTTAAAGAACTACCTGTTAATGCACAAAACTATGTTCGATTTATTGAAGATGAGCTTCAAATTCCAG
TTAAGTGGATTGGTGTTGGTAAATCCAGAGAATCTATGATTCAACTCTTTTGACAGTAAAGGTGGATACG
GATCCGAA
