>Addgene plasmid #42386 | ADSS2A | addgene partial sequence | sequence record 59431 | T7 5'-TAATACGACTCACTATAGGG-3'
ATTCCCTCTAGAAATAATTTTGTTTAACTTTAAGAAGGAGATATACATATGCACCATCATCATCATCATT
CTTCTGGTGTAGATCTGGGTACCGAGAACCTGTACTTCCAATCCATGCCCAGGGCGCGGCCCGGAGGAAA
CCGGGTGACGGTGGTGCTCGGTGCGCAGTGGGGCGACGAAGGCAAAGGGAAGGTGGTGGACCTGCTGGCG
CAGGACGCCGACATCGTGTGCCGCTGCCAGGGAGGAAATAATGCTGGCCATACAGTTGTTGTGGATTCTG
TGGAATATGATTTTCATCTCTTACCCAGTGGAATAATTAATCCAAATGTCACTGCATTCATTGGAAATGG
TGTGGTAATTCATCTACCTGGATTGTTTGAAGAAGCAGAGAAAAATGTTCAAAAAGGAAAAGGACTAGAA
GGCTGGGAAAAAAGGCTTATTATATCTGACAGAGCTCATATTGTATTTGATTTTCATCAAGCAGCTGATG
GTATCCAGGAACAACAGAGACAAGAACAAGCAGGAAAAAATTTGGGTACAACAAAAAAGGGCATTGGCCC
AGTTTATTCGTCCAAAGCTGCTCGGAGTGGACTCAGGATGTGCGACCTTGTTTCTGACTTTGATGGCTTC
TCTGAGAGGTTTAAAGTTCTAGCTAACCAATACAAATCTATATACCCCACTTTGGAAATAGACATTGAAG
GTGAATTACAAAAACTCAAGGGTTATATGGAAAAGATTAAACCAATGGTGAGAGATGGAGTTTATTTTCT
ATATGAGGCCCTACATGGACCACCAAAGAAAATCTTGGTAGAAGGTGCAAATGCAGCACTATTAGATATT
GATTTTGGGACTTACCCTTTTGTAACCTCTTCAAATTGTACTGTTGGAGGTGTTTGTACTGGTTTGGGTA
TGCCACCTCAAAATGTTGGAGAA
