[The description below was written by a language model from this plasmid's Addgene catalogue record.]
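Description:
ADSS2A is a bacterial expression plasmid built on the pNIC28-Bsa4 backbone from the Structural Genomics Consortium, carrying a fragment of human ADSS2 (adenylosuccinate synthase 2, also known as ADSS or ADEH). It is maintained in E. coli as a high-copy plasmid under kanamycin selection. The insert of about 1.4 kb was introduced by ligation-independent cloning. The record cautions that it may not represent the full open reading frame, as is usual for constructs whose boundaries were trimmed to improve crystallisation. The mutation field only refers to the depositor comments, which do not specify any sequence changes, so differences from the reference sequence are not documented here.

The encoded protein carries an N-terminal hexahistidine tag followed by a TEV protease cleavage site, which allows purification by immobilised metal affinity chromatography and later removal of the tag. The promoter is not explicitly stated in the record, and no feature table is provided. However, the listed T7 and T7-terminator sequencing primers, together with the recommended DE3-type expression host supplying rare-codon tRNAs, point to a T7 promoter-driven expression cassette that depends on T7 RNA polymerase supplied by the host.

The stated purpose is recombinant protein production for structure determination, and the insert is linked to a deposited crystal structure of the human enzyme. The plasmid is therefore suited to producing purified ADSS2 for crystallography and for related biochemical or biophysical work on this purine biosynthesis enzyme.
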