Addgene plasmid #42386: ADSS2A
Purpose: Bacterial expression for structure determination; may not be full ORF
Depositing lab: Nicola Burgess-Brown. Depositing organization: University of Oxford.
Backbone
  Vector backbone: pNIC28-Bsa4
  Backbone manufacturer: SGC
  Vector type: Bacterial Expression
Growth in bacteria
  Bacterial resistance: Kanamycin, 50 μg/mL
  Growth temperature: 37°C
  Growth strain: Mach1 ;
  Copy number: High Copy
Gene/Insert
  Gene/Insert name: ADSS2A (alt names: ADSS2; gi|15214463; PDB:2V40)
  Species: H. sapiens (human)
  Insert size (bp): 1408
  Mutation: See Comments
  GenBank ID: ADSS2 gi|15214463
  Entrez Gene: ADSS2 (a.k.a. ADEH, ADSS, ADSS 2)
  Tag / fusion protein: His6-TEV (N terminal on insert)
  Cloning method: Ligation Independent Cloning
  Sequencing primers: 5′ T7; 3′ T7-term
Terms and licenses: Academic/Nonprofit Terms; Industry Terms: Not Available to Industry
Depositor comments: http://www.thesgc.org/structures/2V40/ Use BL21(DE3)-R3-pRARE2 strain for expression.
How to cite: ADSS2A was a gift from Nicola Burgess-Brown (Addgene plasmid # 42386 ; http://n2t.net/addgene:42386 ; RRID:Addgene_42386)
